>Addgene plasmid #11326 | pRL-TK let7 C | addgene partial sequence | sequence record 36754 | Rluc-F 5'-ccaggattcttttccaatgc-3'
CAGAGTTTCCTAATCTGGAATTTGTCAAGTAAAAGGTCTTCATTTTTCGCAAGAAGATGCACCTGATGAA
ATGGGAAAATATATCAAATCGTTCGTTGAGCGAGTTCTCAAAAATGAACAATAATTCTAGAAAGTTTTCA
CAAAGCTAACAGGTACCTCGAGAACTATACAACGTCTACTCACCGGAACTATACAACGTCTACTCAACTA
GTGTACCAAGTTTTCACAAAGCTAACACCGGATCGCGGGCCCTAGAGCGGCCGCTTCGAGCAGACATGAT
AAGATACATTGATGAGTTTGGACAAACCACAACTAGAATGCAGTGAAAAAAATGCTTTATTTGTGAAATT
TGTGATGCTATTGCTTTATTTGTAACCATTATAAGCTGCAATAAACAAGTTAACAACAACAATTGCATTC
ATTTTATGTTTCAGGTTCAGGGGGAGGTGTGGGAGGTTTTTTAAAGCAAGTAAAACCTCTACAAATGTGG
TAAAATCGATAAGGATCCAGGTGGCACTTTTCGGGGAAATGTGCGCGGAACCCCTATTTGTTTATTTTTC
TAAATACATTCAAATATGTATCCGCTCATGAGACAATAACCCTGATAAATGCTTCAATAATATTGAAAAA
GGAAGAGTATGAGTATTCAACATTTCCGTGTCGCCCTTATTCCCTTTTTTGCGGCATTTTGCCTTCCTGT
TTTTGCTCACCCAGAAACGCTGGTGAAAGTAAAAGATGCTGAAGATCAGTTGGGTGCACGAGTGGGTTAC
ATCGAACTGGATCTCAACAGCGGTAAGATCCTTGAGAGTTTTCGCCCCGAAGAACGTTTTCCATGATGAG
CACNTTTTAAGTNCTGCTATGTGGCGCGGTATTATCCNGTATTGACGCGGCAGACACCGC
