[The description below was written by a language model from this plasmid's Addgene catalogue record.]
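Description:
pRL-TK let7 C is a Renilla luciferase reporter plasmid built on the commercial pRL-TK backbone (about 4 kb without the insert). It is designed to measure microRNA-mediated repression in transfected mammalian cells. The plasmid is maintained at high copy number in E. coli under ampicillin selection. As the backbone name indicates, Renilla reniformis luciferase is expressed from the herpes simplex virus thymidine kinase promoter, which generally gives modest constitutive expression. The record provides no feature table, so other backbone elements are not itemised.

The insert consists of two binding sites for the let-7a miRNA, cloned into the XbaI site in the 3' UTR downstream of the luciferase coding sequence. The catalogue lists Renilla luciferase as an N-terminal "tag", but the sites are untranslated regulatory elements in the reporter mRNA rather than a protein fusion. When let-7a pairs with these sites, luciferase output falls, so light production reports how effectively the miRNA engages its target. This version carries "Mutation C", a variant of the binding sites defined in a figure of the associated publication. The record does not state the exact nucleotide changes or whether the XbaI site survived cloning.

The construct belongs to a series used to study the specificity of miRNA target selection in translational repression, where altered miRNA–target pairing is compared with the parental sites. Such Renilla reporters are usually co-transfected with a separate normalising luciferase plasmid, though the record does not specify one.
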