Addgene plasmid #11326: pRL-TK let7 C
Depositing lab: Phil Sharp. Depositing organization: Massachusetts Institute of Technology. Publication: Specificity of microRNA target selection in translational repression. Doench JG, Sharp PA. Genes Dev. 2004 Mar 1. 18(5):504-11. 10.1101/gad.1184404 PubMed 15014042.
Backbone
  Vector backbone: pRL-TK
  Backbone manufacturer: Promega
  Backbone size w/o insert (bp): 4045
  Vector type: Luciferase
Growth in bacteria
  Bacterial resistance: Ampicillin, 100 μg/mL
  Growth temperature: 37°C
  Growth strain: DH5alpha
  Copy number: High Copy
Gene/Insert
  Gene/Insert name: 2 binding sites for let-7a miRNA
  Mutation: Mutation C from figure 4A of paper.
  Tag / fusion protein: Rr-luc (N terminal on backbone)
  Cloning method: Restriction Enzyme; 5′ cloning site See comment (unknown if destroyed); 3′ cloning site See comment (unknown if destroyed)
  Sequencing primers: 5′ Don't know
Terms and licenses: Academic/Nonprofit Terms; Industry Terms: Not Available to Industry
Depositor comments: 2 let-7a sites were inserted into the XbaI site in the 3' UTR of the pRL-TK plasmid.
How to cite: pRL-TK let7 C was a gift from Phil Sharp (Addgene plasmid # 11326 ; http://n2t.net/addgene:11326 ; RRID:Addgene_11326)
